>Addgene plasmid #103005 | pUCmini-iCAP-PHP.eB | addgene full sequence | sequence record 465217 | Addgene NGS Result
TTGAGATCCTTTTTTTCTGCGCGTAATCTGCTGCTTGCAAACAAAAAAACCACCGCTACCAGCGGTGGTT
TGTTTGCCGGATCAAGAGCTACCAACTCTTTTTCCGAAGGTAACTGGCTTCAGCAGAGCGCAGATACCAA
ATACTGTTCTTCTAGTGTAGCCGTAGTTAGGCCACCACTTCAAGAACTCTGTAGCACCGCCTACATACCT
CGCTCTGCTAATCCTGTTACCAGTGGCTGCTGCCAGTGGCGATAAGTCGTGTCTTACCGGGTTGGACTCA
AGACGATAGTTACCGGATAAGGCGCAGCGGTCGGGCTGAACGGGGGGTTCGTGCACACAGCCCAGCTTGG
AGCGAACGACCTACACCGAACTGAGATACCTACAGCGTGAGCTATGAGAAAGCGCCACGCTTCCCGAAGG
GAGAAAGGCGGACAGGTATCCGGTAAGCGGCAGGGTCGGAACAGGAGAGCGCACGAGGGAGCTTCCAGGG
GGAAACGCCTGGTATCTTTATAGTCCTGTCGGGTTTCGCCACCTCTGACTTGAGCGTCGATTTTTGTGAT
GCTCGTCAGGGGGGCGGAGCCTATGGAAAAACGCCAGCAACGCGGCCTTTTTACGGTTCCTGGCCTTTTG
CTGGCCTTTTGCTCACATGTTCTTTCCGATTCGGTCCGCAAAAGCTGGAGCTCCACCGCGGTGGCGGCCG
CTCTAGTCGAGCGGCCGCCAGTGTGATGGATCGATAGTTCCTAGGACATGTGATATCTGCAGAATTCGGC
TTGGCGGCTGCGCGTTCAAACCTCCCGCTTCAAAATGGAGACCCTGCGTGCTCACTCGGGCTTAAATACC
CAGCGTGACCACATGGTGTCGCAAAATGTCGCAAAACACTCACGTGACCTCTAATACAGGACCTCTAGTC
CTGCAGGTTTAAACGAATTGCCCTTCGCAGAGACCAAAGTTCAACTGAAACGAATTAAACGGTTTATTGA
TTAACAAGCAAGTCGACTTACAGATTACGAGTCAGGTATCTGGTGCCAATGGGGCGGGGTTCACTATATA
CACCTTCAGTATTAACAGCAAATTCAACATTATTAGACTTGTAATAGTTGGAAGTGTACTGGATCTCCGG
GTTCCAGCGCTTGCTGTTTTCCTTCTGCAGCTCCCACTCGATCTCCACGCTGACTTGACCAGTAGAATAC
TGGGTGATGAAAGAGTTCAGCTTGTCCTTGTTGAAGGCCGTTGGAGGATCCGCAGGTACAGGTGTGTTTT
TGATGAGGATCTGAGGAGGCGGGTGCTTCATTCCAAACCCTCCCATCAGCGGAGAAGGGTGAAAGTTGCC
GTCCGTGTGAGGAATTTTGGCCCAAATGGGTCCTTGCAGGTACACATCTCTGTCCTGCCAAACCATACCC
GGAAGTATTCCTTGGTTTTGAACCCAACCGGTCTGCGCCTGTGCCTTAAAAGGCACCGCCAAAGTCCCAT
CACTCTGGTGGTTTGTGGCCACTTGTCCATAGGACTCCGTTGCTACCGGGTTAGTAGTTTTAATTTCTTC
TTCGTTGGTTATCATGACTTTGTCCGCATCCACGTTGTCTCTGCCAGTACCTTGTTTGCCAAAAATTAAA
GATCCAGACAAAGGAAAGAAACGGTCCTCTCCTTCTTTGTGAGAGGCCATAGCAGGTCCAGGATTCATCA
AGCTATTACGTCCATTGAGAGCCCAAGAAGAAGCTCCAGGCCAAGCAAATTCGCTGTTGTTGTTTTGAGT
CACAGTGGTTGAGACACGTTGTTGTCGGTAGCTGGGTCCAGGTATGTAGTTTCTTCCCTGGACAGCCATG
TTGCTGGGTCCGGCCACACTGAATTTTAGCGTTTGTTGATTCTGTCCAGAACCGTTAATAGTTCTAGAGA
GATAGTACAAGTATTGGTCGATGAGTGGATTCATTAGTCGGTCCAGGCTTTGGCTGTGAGCGTAGCTGCT
ATGGAAAGGTACGTTCTCAAACTCGTAGCTGAACTGGAAGTTGTTACCCGTTCTTAGCATTTGCGACGGG
AAATATTCCAGGCAGTAAAAGGACGAACGACCCACGGCCTGGCTTCCATCATTAAGCGTCAGATACCCGT
ACTGAGGAATCATGAAAACGTCCGCTGGGAACGGCGGGAGGCAGCCCTCGTGAGCCGACCCGAGCACGTA
CGGGAGCTGATAGTCTGAGTCCGTGAAGACCTGGACCGTGCTGGTAAGGTTATTGGCGATGGTCTTGACT
CCATTGTTGTCCGTAACCTCTTTGACCTGAATGTTAAAGAGCTTGAAGTTGAGTCGCTTAGGCCGGAATC
CCCAGTTGTTGTTGATGAGTCGCTGCCAGTCACGTGGTGAGAAGTGGCAGTGGAATCTGTTGAAGTCAAA
ATACCCCCAGGGGGTGCTGTAGCCGAAGTAGGCGTTGTCATTTGAAGATCCTCCAGATGTGCTGTTGGAG
ATTTGCTTGTAGAGGTGATTGTTGTAGGTGGGCAGGGCCCAGGTTCGGGTGCTGGTGGTGATGACTCTGT
CCCCCAGCCATTGGGAATCGCAATGCCAATTTCCCGAGGAACTACCCACTCCATCGGCACCTTCGTTATT
GTCTGCCACTGGTGCGCCACCACCTGAAGCCATTGTAAGAGATCCCACACCTGAGGGGGCTGCGGGAGGT
TCTCCGATTGGTTGAGGGTCTGGGACTGACTCTGTGTCGCCAGTCTGACCGAAATTGAGTCTCTTTTTAG
CGGGCTGTGCACCCGATTTGCCAATACCCGCGGAGGAGTCCGGTTCCTGAGGAGACTGCTCTACAGGCCT
CTTCTTTCCAGGAGCCGTCTTAGCCGCTTCCTCAACCAGACCAAGAGGTTCAAGAAGCCTCTTTTTGGCC
TGGAAGACTGCTCGCCCGAGGTTGCCCCCAAAAGACGTATCTTCTTTGAGCCGCTCCTGGAACTCGGCGT
CGGCGTGGTTGTACTTGAGGTACGGGTTGTCTCCGGCCTTGAGCTGCTGGTCGTAGGCTTTGTCGTGCTC
GAGGGCCGCCGCGTCTGCTGCGTTGACCGGCTCCCCCTTGTCGAGTCCGTTGCCGGGTCCAAGGTATTTG
TAACCCGGAAGCACAAGACCTCTAGCGTTGTCTTGATGTTGTTGATTTGCCTTGGGTTGAGGGGCTCCAG
GTTTCAAAGCCCACCACTCGCGAATTCCTTCACTAAGGTTGTCCTCGAGCCAATCTGGAAGATAACCATC
GGCAGCCATACCTGGCTTAAGTCATTTATTGTTCAAAGATGCAGTCATCCAAATCCACATTGACCAGATC
GCAGGCAGTGCAAGCGTCTGGCACCTTTCCCATGATATGATGAATGTAGCACAGTTTCTGATACGCCTTT
TTGACGACAGAAACGGGTTGAGATTCTGACACGGGAAAGCACTCTAAACAGTCTTTCTGTCCGTGAGTGA
AGCAGATATTTGAGTTCTGATTCATTCTCTCGCATTGTCTGCAGGGAAACAGAATCAGATTAATGCCCAC
GTGACGAGAACACTTGTTTTGGTACCTGTCTGCGTAGTTGATCGAAGCTAGCGGTCGCAGAGGAGCGGGA
TCAACAGTCACGTCTGAACTGCGAGGCGTCTCGGGAACAAATGAGAGCCTGGCCCGCTTCTCCAGACTTT
TATAGCTAGTATTGGTGACGTCACCCAGTGGGCGTTTTAGAGATTTCTCCGCCCCTTTAGTTCCCGCCAA
TTCCCTGGGAACTTTAAACTCGTGAGTCACCGGCACCTGATTGACCTTTGCCCAAGCAAAAAAGTCCTTG
ACTTCCTGCTTAGTAATCTTGCCAAAATCTGGCGGGAGCCGCTTAGTCAGTTCAAATTTGAACAGATCTC
TCTGCTTATATAGGGGGTACCTTCTCTATCACTGATAGGGAGCTCGAGACGTGTCGACTTCTCTATCACT
GATAGGGAGACGTTCTAGACGTACCTTCTCTATCACTGATAGGGAGCTCGAGACGTGTCGACTTCTCTAT
CACTGATAGGGAGACGTTCTAGACGTACCTTCTCTATCACTGATAGGGAGCTCGAGACGTGTCGACTTCT
CTATCACTGATAGGGAGACGTTCTAGACGTACCTTCTCTATCACTGATAGGGAGCTCGAGACGTGTCGAC
TTCTCTATCACTGATAGGGAGACGTCAGGTGGCACTTGATAGCTTGATTCGAGCCCCAGCTGGTTCTTTC
CGCCTCAGAAGCCATAGAGCCCACCGCATCCCCAGCATGCCTGCTATTGTCTTCCCAATCCTCCCCCTTG
CTGTCCTGCCCCACCCCACCCCCCAGAATAGAATGACACCTACTCAGACAATGCGATGCAATTTCCTCAT
TTTATTAGGAAAGGACAGTGGGAGTGGCACCTTCCAGGGTCAAGGAAGGCACGGGGGAGGGGCAAACAAC
AGATGGCTGGCAACTAGAAGGCACAGTCGAGGCTGATCAGCGAGCTCTAGCATTTAGGTGACACTATAGA
ATAGGGCCCTCTAGATCGAATTCATGCATTTACCCGGGGAGCATGTCAAGGTCAAAATCGTCAAGAGCGT
CAGCAGGCAGCATATCAAGGTCAAAGTCGTCAAGGGCATCGGCTGGGAGCATGTCTAAGTCAAAATCGTC
AAGGGCGTCGGCCGGCCCGCCGCTTTCGCACTTTAGCTGTTTCTCCAGGCCACATATGATTAGTTCCAGG
CCGAAAAGGAAGGCAGGTTCGGCTCCCTGCCGGTCGAACAGCTCAATTGCTTGTCTCAGAAGTGGGGGCA
TAGAATCGGTGGTAGGTGTCTCTCTTTCCTCTTTTGCTACTTGATGCTCCTGTTCCTCCAATACGCAGCC
CAGTGTAAAGTGGCCCACGGCGGACAGAGCGTACAGTGCGTTCTCCAGGGAGAAGCCTTGCTGACACAGG
AACGCGAGCTGATTTTCCAGGGTTTCGTACTGTTTCTCTGTTGGGCGGGTGCCGAGATGCACTTTAGCCC
CGTCGCGATGTGAGAGGAGAGCACAGCGGAATGACTTGGCGTTGTTCCGCAGAAAGTCTTGCCATGACTC
GCCTTCCAGGGGGCAGAAGTGGGTATGATGCCTGTCCAGCATCTCGATGGCCAGGGCATCGAGCAGGGCC
CGCTTGTTCTTCACGTGCCAGTACAGGGTAGGCTGCTCAACTCCCAGCTTTTGAGCGAGTTTCCTTGTCG
TCAGGCCTTCGATACCGACTTCATTGAGTAATTCCAGAGCGCCGTTTATGACTTTAGATTTATCCAGCCG
ACTCATACCTGGTTTAAGTCATTTATTGTTCAGAAACACAGTCATCCAAGTCCACATTGACCAGGTCGCA
AGCAGTGCAAGCGTCTGGCACCTTTCCCATGATGTGATGAATGTAGCACAGTTTCTGATACGCCTTTTTG
ACGACAGAAACGGGTTGAGATTCTGACACGGGAAAGCACTCTAAACAGTCTTTGACACCGTGAGTGAAGC
AGATATTTGAATTCTGATTCAGTCTCTCGCATTGTCTGCAGGGAAACAGCATCAGATTCATGCCCACGTG
ACGAGAACATTTGTTTTGGTACCTGTCCGCGTAGTTGATCGAAGCTTCCGCGTCTGACGTCGATGGCTGC
GCAACTGACTCGCGCACCCGTTTGGGCTCACTTATATCTGCGTCACTGGGGGCGGGTCTTTTCTTGGCTC
CACCCTTTTTGACGTAGAATTCATGCTCCACCTCAACCACGTGATCCTTTGCCCACCGGAAAAAGTCTTT
GACTTCCTGCTTGGTGACCTTCCCAAAGTCATGATCCAGACGGCGGGTGAGTTCAAATTTGAACATCCGG
TCTTGCAACGGCTGCTGGTGTTCGAAGGTCGTTGAGTTCCCGTCAATCACGGCGCACATATTGGTGTTGG
AGGTGACGATCACGGGAGTCGGGTCTATCTGGGCCGAGGACTTGCATTTCTGGTCCACGCGCACCTTGCT
TCCTCCGAGAATGGCTTTGGCCGACTCCACGACCTTGGCGGTCATCTTCCCCTCCTCCCACCAGATCACC
ATCTTGTCCACACAGTCGTTGAAGGGAAAGTTCTCATTGGTCCAGTTTACGCACCCGTAGAAGGGCACAG
TGTGGGCTATGGCCTCCGCGATGTTGGTCTTCCCGGTAGTTGCAGGCCCAAACAGCCAGATGGTGTTCCT
CTTGCCGAACTTTTTCGTGGCCCATCCCAGAAAGACGGAAGCCGCATATTGGGGATCGTACCCGTTTAGT
TCCAAAATTTTATAAATCCGATTGCTGGAAATGTCCTCCACGGGCTGCTGGCCCACCAGGTAGTCGGGGG
CGGTTTTAGTCAGGCTCATAATCTTTCCCGCATTGTCCAAGGCAGCCTTGATTTGGGACCGCGAGTTGGA
GGCCGCATTGAAGGAGATGTATGAGGCCTGGTCCTCCTGGATCCACTGCTTCTCCGAGGTAATCCCCTTG
TCCACGAGCCACCCGACCAGCTCCATGTACCTGGCTGAAGTTTTTGATCTGATCACCGGCGCATCAGAAT
TGGGATTCTGATTCTCTTTGTTCTGCTCCTGCGTCTGCGACACGTGCGTCAGATGCTGCGCCACCAACCG
TTTACGCTCCGTGAGATTCAAACAGGCGCTTAAATACTGTTCCATATTAGTCCACGCCCACTGGAGCTCA
GGCTGGGTTTTGGGGAGCAAGTAATTGGGGATGTAGCACTCATCCACCACCTTGTTCCCGCCTCCGGCGC
CATTTCTGGTCTTTGTGACCGCGAACCAGTTTGGCAAAGTCGGCTCGATCCCGCGGTAAATTCTCTGAAT
CAGTTTTTCGCGAATCTGACTCAGGAAACGTCCCAAAACCATGGATTTCACCCCGGTGGTTTCCACGAGC
ACGTGCATGTGGAAGTAGCTCTCTCCCTTCTCAAATTGCACAAAGAAAAGAGCCTCCGGGGCCTTACTCA
CACGGCGCCATTCCGTCAGAAAGTCGCGCTGCAGCTTCTCGGCCACGGTCAGGGGTGCCTGCTCAATCAG
ATTCAGATCCATGTCAGAATCTGGCGGCAACTCCCATTCCTTCTCGGCCACCCAGTTCACAAAGCTGTCA
GAAATGCCGGGCAGATGCTCGTCAAGGTCGCTGGGGACCTTAATCACAATCTCGTAAAACCCCGGCATGG
CGGCTGCGCGTTCAAACCTCCCGCTTCAAAATGGAGACCCTGCGAGCTCCCCCGATACCGTCGATGTACC
CAATTCGCCCTATAGTGAGTCGTATTACGCGCGCTCACTGGCCGTCGTTTTACAACGTCGTGACTGGGAA
AACCCTGGCGTTACCCAACTTAATCGCCTTGCAGCACATCCCCCTTTCGCCAGCTGGCGTAATAGCGAAG
AGGCCCGCACCGACGCGTATCATTGGGACGTCAGGTGGCACTTTTCGGGGAAATGTGCGCGGAACCCCTA
TTTGTTTATTTTTCTAAATACATTCAAATATGTATCCGCTCATGAGACAATAACCCTGATAAATGCTTCA
ATAATATTGAAAAAGGAAGAGTATGAGTATTCAACATTTCCGTGTCGCCCTTATTCCCTTTTTTGCGGCA
TTTTGCCTTCCTGTTTTTGCTCACCCAGAAACGCTGGTGAAAGTAAAAGATGCTGAAGATCAGTTGGGTG
CACGAGTGGGTTACATCGAACTGGATCTCAACAGCGGTAAGATCCTTGAGAGTTTTCGCCCCGAAGAACG
TTTTCCAATGATGAGCACTTTTAAAGTTCTGCTATGTGGCGCGGTATTATCCCGTATTGACGCCGGGCAA
GAGCAACTCGGTCGCCGCATACACTATTCTCAGAATGACTTGGTTGAGTACTCACCAGTCACAGAAAAGC
ATCTTACGGATGGCATGACAGTAAGAGAATTATGCAGTGCTGCCATAACCATGAGTGATAACACTGCGGC
CAACTTACTTCTGACAACGATCGGAGGACCGAAGGAGCTAACCGCTTTTTTGCACAACATGGGGGATCAT
GTAACTCGCCTTGATCGTTGGGAACCGGAGCTGAATGAAGCCATACCAAACGACGAGCGTGACACCACGA
TGCCTGTAGCAATGGCAACAACGTTGCGCAAACTATTAACTGGCGAACTACTTACTCTAGCTTCCCGGCA
ACAATTAATAGACTGGATGGAGGCGGATAAAGTTGCAGGACCACTTCTGCGCTCGGCCCTTCCGGCTGGC
TGGTTTATTGCTGATAAATCTGGAGCCGGTGAGCGTGGGTCTCGCGGTATCATTGCAGCACTGGGGCCAG
ATGGTAAGCCCTCCCGTATCGTAGTTATCTACACGACGGGGAGTCAGGCAACTATGGATGAACGAAATAG
ACAGATCGCTGAGATAGGTGCCTCACTGATTAAGCATTGGTAACTGTCAGACCAAGTTTACTCATATATA
CTTTAGATTGATTTAAAACTTCATTTTTAATTTAAAAGGATCTAGGTGAAGATCCTTTTTGATAATCTCA
TGACCAAAATCCCTTAACGTGAGTTTTCGTTCCACTGAGCGTCAGACCCCGTAGAAAAGATCAAAGGATC
TTC
Features (pLannotate 1.2.2; 22 found; start..end, strand, type, name):
      1..589     +  rep_origin     ori: high-copy-number ColE1/pMB1/pBR322/pUC origin of replication
    678..706     +  misc_feature   MCS (fragment): pBluescript multiple cloning site
   1001..3229    -  CDS            VP1: CAPSD_AAV2S - Experimental evidence at protein level: Swiss-Prot protein existence level 1. Capsid protein self-assembles to form an icosahedral capsid with a T=1 symmetry, about 22 nm in diameter, and consisting of 60 copies of three size variants of the capsid protein VP1, VP2 and VP3 which differ in their N-terminus. The capsid encapsulates the genomic ssDNA. Binds to host cell heparan sulfate and uses host ITGA5-ITGB1 as coreceptor on the cell surface to provide virion attachment to target cell. This attachment induces virion internalization predominantly through clathrin-dependent endocyt
   3249..3866    -  CDS            Rep52 (fragment): REP52_AAV2S - Experimental evidence at protein level: Swiss-Prot protein existence level 1. Plays a critical role during packaging of viral DNA into empty capsids, where they are thought to be part of the packaging motor complex. The single stranded genomic DNA is packaged in a 3' to 5' direction and requires the association between viral DNA and Rep40. Regulates host PKA activity by interacting with host PRKX as a mechanism to interfere with helper virus propagation and to promote its own replication. From Adeno-associated virus 2 (isolate Srivastava/1982) (AAV-2).
   3872..3892    -  promoter       tight TRE promoter (fragment): Tet-responsive promoter PTight, consisting of seven tet operator sequences followed by the minimal CMV promoter
   3909..3929    -  promoter       tight TRE promoter (fragment): Tet-responsive promoter PTight, consisting of seven tet operator sequences followed by the minimal CMV promoter
   3946..3966    -  promoter       tight TRE promoter (fragment): Tet-responsive promoter PTight, consisting of seven tet operator sequences followed by the minimal CMV promoter
   3983..4003    -  promoter       tight TRE promoter (fragment): Tet-responsive promoter PTight, consisting of seven tet operator sequences followed by the minimal CMV promoter
   4020..4040    -  promoter       tight TRE promoter (fragment): Tet-responsive promoter PTight, consisting of seven tet operator sequences followed by the minimal CMV promoter
   4057..4077    -  promoter       tight TRE promoter (fragment): Tet-responsive promoter PTight, consisting of seven tet operator sequences followed by the minimal CMV promoter
   4094..4114    -  promoter       tight TRE promoter (fragment): Tet-responsive promoter PTight, consisting of seven tet operator sequences followed by the minimal CMV promoter
   4131..4151    -  promoter       tight TRE promoter (fragment): Tet-responsive promoter PTight, consisting of seven tet operator sequences followed by the minimal CMV promoter
   4187..4208    -  promoter       SV40 promoter (fragment): SV40 enhancer and early promoter
   4212..4436    -  polyA_signal   bGH poly(A) signal: bovine growth hormone polyadenylation signal
   4462..4480    +  promoter       SP6 promoter: promoter for bacteriophage SP6 RNA polymerase
   4519..4629    -  CDS            VP48: 3 tandem repeats of the minimal activation domain of herpes simplex virus VP16 (Cheng et al., 2013)
   4559..5235    -  CDS            rtTA3 (fragment): reverse tetracycline transactivator 3 activates expression from Tet-responsive promoters in the presence of doxycycline
   5276..7138    -  CDS            Rep78: REP78_AAV2S - Experimental evidence at protein level: Swiss-Prot protein existence level 1. Plays an essential role in the initiation of viral DNA synthesis. Binds specifically to an inverted terminal repeat element (ITR) on the 3' and 5' ends of the viral DNA, where it cleaves a site specifically to generate a priming site for initiation of the synthesis of a complementary strand. Plays also a role as transcriptional regulator, DNA helicase and as key factors in site-specific integration of the viral genome. Regulates host PKA activity by interacting with host PRKX as a mechanism of interferi
   7219..7237    -  promoter       T7 promoter: promoter for bacteriophage T7 RNA polymerase
   7245..7363    +  CDS            lacZα (fragment): LacZα fragment of β-galactosidase; lacZ fragment
   7408..7512    +  promoter       AmpR promoter: bla
   7513..8373    +  CDS            AmpR: β-lactamase; bla; confers resistance to ampicillin, carbenicillin, and related antibiotics
