>Addgene plasmid #103005 | pUCmini-iCAP-PHP.eB Sequencing Result | analyzer sequence | sequence record 456020
CCAATGATACGCGTCGGTGCGGGCCTCTTCGCTATTACGCCAGCTGGCGAAAGGGGGATGTGCTGCAAGG
CGATTAAGTTGGGTAACGCCAGGGTTTTCCCAGTCACGACGTTGTAAAACGACGGCCAGTGAGCGCGCGT
AATACGACTCACTATAGGGCGAATTGGGTACATCGACGGTATCGGGGGAGCTCGCAGGGTCTCCATTTTG
AAGCGGGAGGTTTGAACGCGCAGCCGCCATGCCGGGGTTTTACGAGATTGTGATTAAGGTCCCCAGCGAC
CTTGACGAGCATCTGCCCGGCATTTCTGACAGCTTTGTGAACTGGGTGGCCGAGAAGGAATGGGAGTTGC
CGCCAGATTCTGACATGGATCTGAATCTGATTGAGCAGGCACCCCTGACCGTGGCCGAGAAGCTGCAGCG
CGACTTTCTGACGGAATGGCGCCGTGTGAGTAAGGCCCCGGAGGCTCTTTTCTTTGTGCAATTTGAGAAG
GGAGAGAGCTACTTCCACATGCACGTGCTCGTGGAAACCACCGGGGTGAAATCCATGGTTTTGGGACGTT
TCCTGAGTCAGATTCGCGAAAAACTGATTCAGAGAATTTACCGCGGGATCGAGCCGACTTTGCCAAACTG
GTTCGCGGTCACAAAGACCAGAAATGGCGCCGGAGGCGGGAACAAGGTGGTGGATGAGTGCTACATCCCC
AATTACTTGCTCCCCAAAACCCAGCCTGAGCTCCAGTGGGCGTGGACTAATATGGAACAGTATTTAAGCG
CCTGTTTGAATCTCACGGAGCGTAAACGGTTGGTGGCGCAGCATCTGACGCACGTGTCGCAGACGCAGGA
GCAGAACAAAGAGAATCAGAATCCCAATTCTGATGCGCCGGTGATCAGATCAAAAACTTCAGCCAGGTAC
ATGGAGCTGGTCGGGTGGCTCGTGGACAAGGGGATTACCTCGGAGAAGCAGTGGATCCAGGAGGACCAGG
CCTCATACATCTCCTTCAATGCGGCCTCCAACTCGCGGTCCCAAATCAAGGCTGCCTTGGACAATGCGGG
AAAGATTATGAGCCTGACTAAAACCGCCCCCGACTACCTGGTGGGCCAGCAGCCCGTGGAGGACATTTCC
AGCAATCGGATTTATAAAATTTTGGAACTAAACGGGTACGATCCCCAATATGCGGCTTCCGTCTTTCTGG
GATGGGCCACGAAAAAGTTCGGCAAGAGGAACACCATCTGGCTGTTTGGGCCTGCAACTACCGGGAAGAC
CAACATCGCGGAGGCCATAGCCCACACTGTGCCCTTCTACGGGTGCGTAAACTGGACCAATGAGAACTTT
CCCTTCAACGACTGTGTGGACAAGATGGTGATCTGGTGGGAGGAGGGGAAGATGACCGCCAAGGTCGTGG
AGTCGGCCAAAGCCATTCTCGGAGGAAGCAAGGTGCGCGTGGACCAGAAATGCAAGTCCTCGGCCCAGAT
AGACCCGACTCCCGTGATCGTCACCTCCAACACCAATATGTGCGCCGTGATTGACGGGAACTCAACGACC
TTCGAACACCAGCAGCCGTTGCAAGACCGGATGTTCAAATTTGAACTCACCCGCCGTCTGGATCATGACT
TTGGGAAGGTCACCAAGCAGGAAGTCAAAGACTTTTTCCGGTGGGCAAAGGATCACGTGGTTGAGGTGGA
GCATGAATTCTACGTCAAAAAGGGTGGAGCCAAGAAAAGACCCGCCCCCAGTGACGCAGATATAAGTGAG
CCCAAACGGGTGCGCGAGTCAGTTGCGCAGCCATCGACGTCAGACGCGGAAGCTTCGATCAACTACGCGG
ACAGGTACCAAAACAAATGTTCTCGTCACGTGGGCATGAATCTGATGCTGTTTCCCTGCAGACAATGCGA
GAGACTGAATCAGAATTCAAATATCTGCTTCACTCACGGTGTCAAAGACTGTTTAGAGTGCTTTCCCGTG
TCAGAATCTCAACCCGTTTCTGTCGTCAAAAAGGCGTATCAGAAACTGTGCTACATTCATCACATCATGG
GAAAGGTGCCAGACGCTTGCACTGCTTGCGACCTGGTCAATGTGGACTTGGATGACTGTGTTTCTGAACA
ATAAATGACTTAAACCAGGTATGAGTCGGCTGGATAAATCTAAAGTCATAAACGGCGCTCTGGAATTACT
CAATGAAGTCGGTATCGAAGGCCTGACGACAAGGAAACTCGCTCAAAAGCTGGGAGTTGAGCAGCCTACC
CTGTACTGGCACGTGAAGAACAAGCGGGCCCTGCTCGATGCCCTGGCCATCGAGATGCTGGACAGGCATC
ATACCCACTTCTGCCCCCTGGAAGGCGAGTCATGGCAAGACTTTCTGCGGAACAACGCCAAGTCATTCCG
CTGTGCTCTCCTCTCACATCGCGACGGGGCTAAAGTGCATCTCGGCACCCGCCCAACAGAGAAACAGTAC
GAAACCCTGGAAAATCAGCTCGCGTTCCTGTGTCAGCAAGGCTTCTCCCTGGAGAACGCACTGTACGCTC
TGTCCGCCGTGGGCCACTTTACACTGGGCTGCGTATTGGAGGAACAGGAGCATCAAGTAGCAAAAGAGGA
AAGAGAGACACCTACCACCGATTCTATGCCCCCACTTCTGAGACAAGCAATTGAGCTGTTCGACCGGCAG
GGAGCCGAACCTGCCTTCCTTTTCGGCCTGGAACTAATCATATGTGGCCTGGAGAAACAGCTAAAGTGCG
AAAGCGGCGGGCCGGCCGACGCCCTTGACGATTTTGACTTAGACATGCTCCCAGCCGATGCCCTTGACGA
CTTTGACCTTGATATGCTGCCTGCTGACGCTCTTGACGATTTTGACCTTGACATGCTCCCCGGGTAAATG
CATGAATTCGATCTAGAGGGCCCTATTCTATAGTGTCACCTAAATGCTAGAGCTCGCTGATCAGCCTCGA
CTGTGCCTTCTAGTTGCCAGCCATCTGTTGTTTGCCCCTCCCCCGTGCCTTCCTTGACCCTGGAAGGTGC
CACTCCCACTGTCCTTTCCTAATAAAATGAGGAAATTGCATCGCATTGTCTGAGTAGGTGTCATTCTATT
CTGGGGGGTGGGGTGGGGCAGGACAGCAAGGGGGAGGATTGGGAAGACAATAGCAGGCATGCTGGGGATG
CGGTGGGCTCTATGGCTTCTGAGGCGGAAAGAACCAGCTGGGGCTCGAATCAAGCTATCAAGTGCCACCT
GACGTCTCCCTATCAGTGATAGAGAAGTCGACACGTCTCGAGCTCCCTATCAGTGATAGAGAAGGTACGT
CTAGAACGTCTCCCTATCAGTGATAGAGAAGTCGACACGTCTCGAGCTCCCTATCAGTGATAGAGAAGGT
ACGTCTAGAACGTCTCCCTATCAGTGATAGAGAAGTCGACACCTCTCGAGCTCCCTATCAGTGATAGAGA
AGGTACGTCTAGAACGTCTCCCTATCAGTGATAGAGAAGTCGACACGTCTCGAGCTCCCTATCAGTGATA
GAGAAGGTACCCCCTATATAAGCAGAGAGATCTGTTCAAATTTGAACTGACTAAGCGGCTCCCGCCAGAT
TTTGGCAAGATTACTAAGCAGGAAGTCAAGGACTTTTTTGCTTGGGCAAAGGTCAATCAGGTGCCGGTGA
CTCACGAGTTTAAAGTTCCCAGGGAATTGGCGGGAACTAAAGGGGCGGAGAAATCTCTAAAACGCCCACT
GGGTGACGTCACCAATACTAGCTATAAAAGTCTGGAGAAGCGGGCCAGGCTCTCATTTGTTCCCGAGACG
CCTCGCAGTTCAGACGTGACTGTTGATCCCGCTCCTCTGCGACCGCTAGCTTCGATCAACTACGCAGACA
GGTACCAAAACAAGTGTTCTCGTCACGTGGGCATTAATCTGATTCTGTTTCCCTGCAGACAATGCGAGAG
AATGAATCAGAACTCAAATATCTGCTTCACTCACGGACAGAAAGACTGTTTAGAGTGCTTTCCCGTGTCA
GAATCTCAACCCGTTTCTGTCGTCAAAAAGGCGTATCAGAAACTGTGCTACATTCATCATATCATGGGAA
AGGTGCCAGACGCTTGCACTGCCTGCGATCTGGTCAATGTGGATTTGGATGACTGCATCTTTGAACAATA
AATGACTTAAGCCAGGTATGGCTGCCGATGGTTATCTTCCAGATTGGCTCGAGGACAACCTTAGTGAAGG
AATTCGCGAGTGGTGGGCTTTGAAACCTGGAGCCCCTCAACCCAAGGCAAATCAACAACATCAAGACAAC
GCTAGAGGTCTTGTGCTTCCGGGTTACAAATACCTTGGACCCGGCAACGGACTCGACAAGGGGGAGCCGG
TCAACGCAGCAGACGCGGCGGCCCTCGAGCACGACAAAGCCTACGACCAGCAGCTCAAGGCCGGAGACAA
CCCGTACCTCAAGTACAACCACGCCGACGCCGAGTTCCAGGAGCGGCTCAAAGAAGATACGTCTTTTGGG
GGCAACCTCGGGCGAGCAGTCTTCCAGGCCAAAAAGAGGCTTCTTGAACCTCTTGGTCTGGTTGAGGAAG
CGGCTAAGACGGCTCCTGGAAAGAAGAGGCCTGTAGAGCAGTCTCCTCAGGAACCGGACTCCTCCGCGGG
TATTGGCAAATCGGGTGCACAGCCCGCTAAAAAGAGACTCAATTTCGGTCAGACTGGCGACACAGAGTCA
GTCCCAGACCCTCAACCAATCGGAGAACCTCCCGCAGCCCCCTCAGGTGTGGGATCTCTTACAATGGCTT
CAGGTGGTGGCGCACCAGTGGCAGACAATAACGAAGGTGCCGATGGAGTGGGTAGTTCCTCGGGAAATTG
GCATTGCGATTCCCAATGGCTGGGGGACAGAGTCATCACCACCAGCACCCGAACCTGGGCCCTGCCCACC
TACAACAATCACCTCTACAAGCAAATCTCCAACAGCACATCTGGAGGATCTTCAAATGACAACGCCTACT
TCGGCTACAGCACCCCCTGGGGGTATTTTGACTTCAACAGATTCCACTGCCACTTCTCACCACGTGACTG
GCAGCGACTCATCAACAACAACTGGGGATTCCGGCCTAAGCGACTCAACTTCAAGCTCTTTAACATTCAG
GTCAAAGAGGTTACGGACAACAATGGAGTCAAGACCATCGCCAATAACCTTACCAGCACGGTCCAGGTCT
TCACGGACTCAGACTATCAGCTCCCGTACGTGCTCGGGTCGGCTCACGAGGGCTGCCTCCCGCCGTTCCC
AGCGGACGTTTTCATGATTCCTCAGTACGGGTATCTGACGCTTAATGATGGAAGCCAGGCCGTGGGTCGT
TCGTCCTTTTACTGCCTGGAATATTTCCCGTCGCAAATGCTAAGAACGGGTAACAACTTCCAGTTCAGCT
ACGAGTTTGAGAACGTACCTTTCCATAGCAGCTACGCTCACAGCCAAAGCCTGGACCGACTAATGAATCC
ACTCATCGACCAATACTTGTACTATCTCTCTAGAACTATTAACGGTTCTGGACAGAATCAACAAACGCTA
AAATTCAGTGTGGCCGGACCCAGCAACATGGCTGTCCAGGGAAGAAACTACATACCTGGACCCAGCTACC
GACAACAACGTGTCTCAACCACTGTGACTCAAAACAACAACAGCGAATTTGCTTGGCCTGGAGCTTCTTC
TTGGGCTCTCAATGGACGTAATAGCTTGATGAATCCTGGACCTGCTATGGCCTCTCACAAAGAAGGAGAG
GACCGTTTCTTTCCTTTGTCTGGATCTTTAATTTTTGGCAAACAAGGTACTGGCAGAGACAACGTGGATG
CGGACAAAGTCATGATAACCAACGAAGAAGAAATTAAAACTACTAACCCGGTAGCAACGGAGTCCTATGG
ACAAGTGGCCACAAACCACCAGAGTGCCCAAACTTTGGCGGTGCCTTTTAAGGCACAGGCGCAGACCGGT
TGGGTTCAAAACCAAGGAATACTTCCGGGTATGGTTTGGCAGGACAGAGATGTGTACCTGCAAGGACCCA
TTTGGGCCAAAATTCCTCACACGGACGGCAACTTTCACCCTTCTCCGCTGATGGGAGGGTTTGGAATGAA
GCACCCGCCTCCTCAGATCCTCATCAAAAACACACCTGTACCTGCGGATCCTCCAACGGCCTTCAACAAG
GACAAGCTGAACTCTTTCATCACCCAGTATTCTACTGGTCAAGTCAGCGTGGAGATCGAGTGGGAGCTGC
AGAAGGAAAACAGCAAGCGCTGGAACCCGGAGATCCAGTACACTTCCAACTATTACAAGTCTAATAATGT
TGAATTTGCTGTTAATACTGAAGGTGTATATAGTGAACCCCGCCCCATTGGCACCAGATACCTGACTCGT
AATCTGTAAGTCGACTTGCTTGTTAATCAATAAACCGTTTAATTCGTTTCAGTTGAACTTTGGTCTCTGC
GAAGGGCAATTCGTTTAAACCTGCAGGACTAGAGGTCCTGTATTAGAGGTCACGTGAGTGTTTTGCGACA
TTTTGCGACACCATGTGGTCACGCTGGGTATTTAAGCCCGAGTGAGCACGCAGGGTCTCCATTTTGAAGC
GGGAGGTTTGAACGCGCAGCCGCCAAGCCGAATTCTGCAGATATCACATGTCCTAGGAACTATCGATCCA
TCACACTGGCGGCCGCTCGACTAGAGCGGCCGCCACCGCGGTGGAGCTCCAGCTTTTGCGGACCGAATCG
GAAAGAACATGTGAGCAAAAGGCCAGCAAAAGGCCAGGAACCGTAAAAAGGCCGCGTTGCTGGCGTTTTT
CCATAGGCTCCGCCCCCCTGACGAGCATCACAAAAATCGACGCTCAAGTCAGAGGTGGCGAAACCCGACA
GGACTATAAAGATACCAGGCGTTTCCCCCTGGAAGCTCCCTCGTGCGCTCTCCTGTTCCGACCCTGCCGC
TTACCGGATACCTGTCCGCCTTTCTCCCTTCGGGAAGCGTGGCGCTTTCTCATAGCTCACGCTGTAGGTA
TCTCAGTTCGGTGTAGGTCGTTCGCTCCAAGCTGGGCTGTGTGCACGAACCCCCCGTTCAGCCCGACCGC
TGCGCCTTATCCGGTAACTATCGTCTTGAGTCCAACCCGGTAAGACACGACTTATCGCCACTGGCAGCAG
CCACTGGTAACAGGATTAGCAGAGCGAGGTATGTAGGCGGTGCTACAGAGTTCTTGAAGTGGTGGCCTAA
CTACGGCTACACTAGAAGAACAGTATTTGGTATCTGCGCTCTGCTGAAGCCAGTTACCTTCGGAAAAAGA
GTTGGTAGCTCTTGATCCGGCAAACAAACCACCGCTGGTAGCGGTGGTTTTTTTGTTTGCAAGCAGCAGA
TTACGCGCAGAAAAAAAGGATCTCAAGAAGATCCTTTGATCTTTTCTACGGGGTCTGACGCTCAGTGGAA
CGAAAACTCACGTTAAGGGATTTTGGTCATGAGATTATCAAAAAGGATCTTCACCTAGATCCTTTTAAAT
TAAAAATGAAGTTTTAAATCAATCTAAAGTATATATGAGTAAACTTGGTCTGACAGTTACCAATGCTTAA
TCAGTGAGGCACCTATCTCAGCGATCTGTCTATTTCGTTCATCCATAGTTGCCTGACTCCCCGTCGTGTA
GATAACTACGATACGGGAGGGCTTACCATCTGGCCCCAGTGCTGCAATGATACCGCGAGACCCACGCTCA
CCGGCTCCAGATTTATCAGCAATAAACCAGCCAGCCGGAAGGGCCGAGCGCAGAAGTGGTCCTGCAACTT
TATCCGCCTCCATCCAGTCTATTAATTGTTGCCGGGAAGCTAGAGTAAGTAGTTCGCCAGTTAATAGTTT
GCGCAACGTTGTTGCCATTGCTACAGGCATCGTGGTGTCACGCTCGTCGTTTGGTATGGCTTCATTCAGC
TCCGGTTCCCAACGATCAAGGCGAGTTACATGATCCCCCATGTTGTGCAAAAAAGCGGTTAGCTCCTTCG
GTCCTCCGATCGTTGTCAGAAGTAAGTTGGCCGCAGTGTTATCACTCATGGTTATGGCAGCACTGCATAA
TTCTCTTACTGTCATGCCATCCGTAAGATGCTTTTCTGTGACTGGTGAGTACTCAACCAAGTCATTCTGA
GAATAGTGTATGCGGCGACCGAGTTGCTCTTGCCCGGCGTCAATACGGGATAATACCGCGCCACATAGCA
GAACTTTAAAAGTGCTCATCATTGGAAAACGTTCTTCGGGGCGAAAACTCTCAAGGATCTTACCGCTGTT
GAGATCCAGTTCGATGTAACCCACTCGTGCACCCAACTGATCTTCAGCATCTTTTACTTTCACCAGCGTT
TCTGGGTGAGCAAAAACAGGAAGGCAAAATGCCGCAAAAAAGGGAATAAGGGCGACACGGAAATGTTGAA
TACTCATACTCTTCCTTTTTCAATATTATTGAAGCATTTATCAGGGTTATTGTCTCATGAGCGGATACAT
ATTTGAATGTATTTAGAAAAATAAACAAATAGGGGTTCCGCGCACATTTCCCCGAAAAGTGCCACCTGAC
GTC
Features (pLannotate 1.2.2; 22 found; start..end, strand, type, name):
     14..132     -  CDS            lacZα (fragment): LacZα fragment of β-galactosidase; lacZ fragment
    140..158     +  promoter       T7 promoter: promoter for bacteriophage T7 RNA polymerase
    239..2101    +  CDS            Rep78: REP78_AAV2S - Experimental evidence at protein level: Swiss-Prot protein existence level 1. Plays an essential role in the initiation of viral DNA synthesis. Binds specifically to an inverted terminal repeat element (ITR) on the 3' and 5' ends of the viral DNA, where it cleaves a site specifically to generate a priming site for initiation of the synthesis of a complementary strand. Plays also a role as transcriptional regulator, DNA helicase and as key factors in site-specific integration of the viral genome. Regulates host PKA activity by interacting with host PRKX as a mechanism of interferi
   2142..2818    +  CDS            rtTA3 (fragment): reverse tetracycline transactivator 3 activates expression from Tet-responsive promoters in the presence of doxycycline
   2748..2858    +  CDS            VP48: 3 tandem repeats of the minimal activation domain of herpes simplex virus VP16 (Cheng et al., 2013)
   2897..2915    -  promoter       SP6 promoter: promoter for bacteriophage SP6 RNA polymerase
   2941..3165    +  polyA_signal   bGH poly(A) signal: bovine growth hormone polyadenylation signal
   3169..3190    +  promoter       SV40 promoter (fragment): SV40 enhancer and early promoter
   3226..3246    +  promoter       tight TRE promoter (fragment): Tet-responsive promoter PTight, consisting of seven tet operator sequences followed by the minimal CMV promoter
   3263..3283    +  promoter       tight TRE promoter (fragment): Tet-responsive promoter PTight, consisting of seven tet operator sequences followed by the minimal CMV promoter
   3300..3320    +  promoter       tight TRE promoter (fragment): Tet-responsive promoter PTight, consisting of seven tet operator sequences followed by the minimal CMV promoter
   3337..3357    +  promoter       tight TRE promoter (fragment): Tet-responsive promoter PTight, consisting of seven tet operator sequences followed by the minimal CMV promoter
   3374..3394    +  promoter       tight TRE promoter (fragment): Tet-responsive promoter PTight, consisting of seven tet operator sequences followed by the minimal CMV promoter
   3411..3431    +  promoter       tight TRE promoter (fragment): Tet-responsive promoter PTight, consisting of seven tet operator sequences followed by the minimal CMV promoter
   3448..3468    +  promoter       tight TRE promoter (fragment): Tet-responsive promoter PTight, consisting of seven tet operator sequences followed by the minimal CMV promoter
   3485..3505    +  promoter       tight TRE promoter (fragment): Tet-responsive promoter PTight, consisting of seven tet operator sequences followed by the minimal CMV promoter
   3511..4128    +  CDS            Rep52 (fragment): REP52_AAV2S - Experimental evidence at protein level: Swiss-Prot protein existence level 1. Plays a critical role during packaging of viral DNA into empty capsids, where they are thought to be part of the packaging motor complex. The single stranded genomic DNA is packaged in a 3' to 5' direction and requires the association between viral DNA and Rep40. Regulates host PKA activity by interacting with host PRKX as a mechanism to interfere with helper virus propagation and to promote its own replication. From Adeno-associated virus 2 (isolate Srivastava/1982) (AAV-2).
   4148..6376    +  CDS            VP1: CAPSD_AAV2S - Experimental evidence at protein level: Swiss-Prot protein existence level 1. Capsid protein self-assembles to form an icosahedral capsid with a T=1 symmetry, about 22 nm in diameter, and consisting of 60 copies of three size variants of the capsid protein VP1, VP2 and VP3 which differ in their N-terminus. The capsid encapsulates the genomic ssDNA. Binds to host cell heparan sulfate and uses host ITGA5-ITGB1 as coreceptor on the cell surface to provide virion attachment to target cell. This attachment induces virion internalization predominantly through clathrin-dependent endocyt
   6671..6699    -  misc_feature   MCS (fragment): pBluescript multiple cloning site
   6788..7376    -  rep_origin     ori: high-copy-number ColE1/pMB1/pBR322/pUC origin of replication
   7547..8407    -  CDS            AmpR: β-lactamase; bla; confers resistance to ampicillin, carbenicillin, and related antibiotics
   8408..8512    -  promoter       AmpR promoter: bla
