[The description below was written by a language model from this plasmid's Addgene catalogue record and pLannotate feature annotations shown in this document.]
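Description:
pUCmini-iCAP-PHP.eB is an 8.5 kb AAV packaging (rep-cap) helper plasmid built on the pUC57-mini backbone. It is propagated in E. coli through a high-copy ColE1/pUC origin and selected with ampicillin via the bla gene. It supplies AAV2 Rep functions and the engineered AAV-PHP.eB capsid in trans in mammalian producer cells. It carries no annotated ITRs, so it is not itself packaged. The two feature tables describe the same full-length sequence in opposite orientations and agree with each other.

The layout departs from a conventional rep-cap plasmid. An AAV2 Rep78 reading frame is followed by a tetracycline transactivator coding sequence ending in VP16-derived minimal activation domains, then a bGH polyadenylation signal. The annotation software labels the transactivator as an rtTA3 fragment, but the depositor describes a tet-off tTA system that needs no doxycycline or tetracycline. Downstream lies an array of tet operator repeats (annotated as TRE fragments), then a partial Rep52 segment. The record lists p41 as the cap promoter, and in AAV this promoter lies within the 3′ rep region, though it is not annotated separately here. The VP1 capsid reading frame follows. It is matched by homology to AAV2 VP1 but is catalogued as the synthetic PHP.eB cap. tTA binding to the TRE forms an amplification loop that boosts capsid expression, which the depositor reports raises vector titres about 1.5- to 5-fold.

The plasmid is otherwise used like any rep-cap plasmid to produce recombinant AAV with the PHP.eB capsid, developed for noninvasive gene delivery to the nervous system. The depositor cautions that packaging genomes with a tet-responsive element driving a protein harmful to producer cells could be a problem. An XbaI site added for cloning introduces a K449R change with no overt effect on production or transduction.
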