Addgene plasmid #103005: pUCmini-iCAP-PHP.eB
Purpose: non-standard AAV2 rep-AAV-PHP.eB cap plasmid with AAV cap expression controlled by a tTA-TRE amplification system
Depositing lab: Viviana Gradinaru. Depositing organization: California Institute of Technology. Publication: Engineered AAVs for efficient noninvasive gene delivery to the central and peripheral nervous systems. Chan KY, Jang MJ, Yoo BB, Greenbaum A, Ravi N, Wu WL, Sanchez-Guardado L, Lois C, Mazmanian SK, Deverman BE, Gradinaru V. Nat Neurosci. 2017 Aug;20(8):1172-1179. doi: 10.1038/nn.4593. Epub 2017 Jun 26. PubMed 28671695.
Backbone
  Vector backbone: pUC57-mini
  Vector type: Mammalian Expression, AAV
Growth in bacteria
  Bacterial resistance: Ampicillin, 100 μg/mL
  Growth temperature: 37°C
  Growth strain: NEB Stable
  Copy number: Unknown
Gene/Insert
  Gene/Insert name: Synthetic construct isolate AAV-PHP.eB VP1 gene (alt name: AAV-PHP.eB Cap)
  Species: Synthetic
  Promoter: p41
  Cloning method: Gibson Cloning
  Sequencing primers: 5′ unknown
Terms and licenses: Academic/Nonprofit Terms; Industry Terms: Not Available to Industry
Depositor comments: Please note that this is a non-standard rep-cap construct. It uses a tTA-TRE amplification loop to increase Capsid expression and AAV production. We find that this system increases AAV titers 1.5-5 fold (Ben Deverman, Bryan Simpson and Paul Patterson, unpublished data). This is a tet-off system, so no dox or tet is needed to turn it on. It can be used like any other rep-cap plasmid. This system should only present a problem if the rAAV genome to be packaged has a tet responsive element that directs expression of a protein that affected the health of the production cells. The introduction of an XbaI restriction site for ease of cloning introduces a K449R mutation, which does not have an overt effect on vector production or transduction.
How to cite: pUCmini-iCAP-PHP.eB was a gift from Viviana Gradinaru (Addgene plasmid # 103005 ; http://n2t.net/addgene:103005 ; RRID:Addgene_103005)
